Addgene plasmid #172203: eGFP-KIF5B
Purpose: Expresses KIF5B tagged with eGFP in mammalian cells
Depositing lab: Juan Bonifacino. Publication: BORC Functions Upstream of Kinesins 1 and 3 to Coordinate Regional Movement of Lysosomes along Different Microtubule Tracks. Guardia CM, Farias GG, Jia R, Pu J, Bonifacino JS. Cell Rep. 2016 Nov 15;17(8):1950-1961. doi: 10.1016/j.celrep.2016.10.062. PubMed 27851960.
Backbone
  Vector backbone: eGFP-C1
  Backbone manufacturer: Clontech
  Backbone size w/o insert (bp): 4731
  Total vector size (bp): 7620
  Vector type: Mammalian Expression
  Selectable markers: Neomycin (select with G418)
Growth in bacteria
  Bacterial resistance: Kanamycin, 50 μg/mL
  Growth temperature: 37°C
  Growth strain: DH5alpha
  Copy number: High Copy
Gene/Insert
  Gene/Insert name: KIF5B
  Species: M. musculus (mouse)
  Insert size (bp): 2889
  Entrez Gene: Kif5b (a.k.a. Khc, Khcs, Kns1, Ukhc)
  Promoter: CMV
  Tag / fusion protein: eGFP (N terminal on insert)
  Cloning method: Gibson Cloning
  Sequencing primers: 5′ CMV_fwd; 3′ SV40_rev
Terms and licenses: Academic/Nonprofit Terms; Industry Terms: Not Available to Industry
How to cite: eGFP-KIF5B was a gift from Juan Bonifacino (Addgene plasmid # 172203 ; http://n2t.net/addgene:172203 ; RRID:Addgene_172203)
