[The description below was written by a language model from this plasmid's Addgene catalogue record and pLannotate feature annotations shown in this document.]
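Description:
eGFP-KIF5B is a 7.6 kb mammalian expression plasmid built on the Clontech eGFP-C1 backbone, designed to produce mouse kinesin-1 heavy chain (Kif5b) fused at its N terminus to enhanced green fluorescent protein. It replicates in E. coli from a high-copy ColE1/pUC-type origin and also carries an f1 phage origin. A single NeoR/KanR (Tn5 aminoglycoside phosphotransferase) gene serves both hosts: the bacterial bla-type promoter drives it for kanamycin selection in bacteria, while the adjacent SV40 enhancer/early promoter drives it in mammalian cells for G418 selection, with the HSV TK polyadenylation signal terminating the cassette. Short annotations labelled as ble, SV40 large T antigen and bGH poly(A) are only fragmentary matches to backbone sequence, not functional elements.

The expression cassette consists of the human CMV immediate-early enhancer and promoter followed by the EGFP coding sequence, a short stretch of residual multiple cloning site that acts as a linker, and the 2,889 bp Kif5b open reading frame, which was inserted by Gibson assembly. The SV40 polyadenylation signal downstream ends the transcript. The result is strong constitutive expression of a fluorescent EGFP-KIF5B fusion after transfection.

KIF5B is a microtubule-dependent motor needed for normal distribution of organelles such as mitochondria and lysosomes. The construct allows the motor to be visualised or overexpressed in cultured mammalian cells. The associated publication concerns the coordination of lysosome movement along microtubule tracks by kinesins 1 and 3, which is consistent with this use.
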