Features (pLannotate 1.2.2; 16 found; start..end, strand, type, name):
     50..66      -  polyA_signal   bGH poly(A) signal (fragment): bovine growth hormone polyadenylation signal
    288..876     +  rep_origin     ori: high-copy-number ColE1/pMB1/pBR322/pUC origin of replication
   1051..1354    +  enhancer       CMV enhancer: human cytomegalovirus immediate early enhancer
   1355..1558    +  promoter       CMV promoter: human cytomegalovirus (CMV) immediate early promoter
   1603..2319    +  CDS            EGFP: EGFP is a basic (constitutively fluorescent) green fluorescent protein published in 1996, derived from Aequorea victoria. It is reported to be a rapidly-maturing weak dimer with moderate acid sensitivity.
   2320..2355    +  misc_feature   MCS (fragment): multiple cloning site
   2356..5244    +  CDS            Kif5b: KINH_MOUSE - Also known as Khcs, Kns1. Experimental evidence at protein level: Swiss-Prot protein existence level 1. Microtubule-dependent motor required for normal distribution of mitochondria and lysosomes. May be involved in the mechanisms of growth arrest induced by exposure to DNA-damaging drugs or by cellular senescence (PubMed:9657148). Can induce formation of neurite-like membrane protrusions in non-neuronal cells in a ZFYVE27-dependent manner (PubMed:21976701). Regulates centrosome and nuclear positioning during mitotic entry. During the G2 phase of the cell cycle in a BICD2- dependen
   5247..5274    +  misc_feature   MCS (fragment): multiple cloning site
   5291..5375    +  CDS            large T antigen (fragment): large T antigen from SV40 (simian virus 40)
   5398..5519    +  polyA_signal   SV40 poly(A) signal: SV40 polyadenylation signal
   5553..5981    -  rep_origin     f1 ori (sequence partly withheld): f1 bacteriophage origin of replication; arrow indicates direction of (+) strand synthesis
   6008..6112    +  promoter       AmpR promoter: bla
   6114..6471    +  promoter       SV40 promoter: SV40 enhancer and early promoter
   6506..7300    +  CDS            NeoR/KanR: aminoglycoside phosphotransferase from Tn5; aph(3')-II (or nptII); confers resistance to neomycin, kanamycin, and G418 (Geneticin®)
   7321..7473    +  CDS            ble (fragment): BLE_KLEPN - Experimental evidence at protein level: Swiss-Prot protein existence level 1. Binding protein with a strong affinity to the bleomycin family of antibiotics. Binds to CL990; an antimitotic-antibiotic compound. From Klebsiella pneumoniae.
   7532..7579    +  polyA_signal   HSV TK poly(A) signal: herpes simplex virus thymidine kinase polyadenylation signal (Cole and Stacy, 1985)
>Addgene plasmid #172203 | eGFP-KIF5B | addgene full sequence | sequence record 347291 | Addgene NGS Result
ACCCCACCGAGACCCCATTGGGGCCAATACGCCCGCGTTTCTTCCTTTTCCCCACCCCACCCCCCAAGTT
CGGGTGAAGGCCCAGGGCTCGCAGCCAACGTCGGGGCGGCAGGCCCTGCCATAGCCTCAGGTTACTCATA
TATACTTTAGATTGATTTAAAACTTCATTTTTAATTTAAAAGGATCTAGGTGAAGATCCTTTTTGATAAT
CTCATGACCAAAATCCCTTAACGTGAGTTTTCGTTCCACTGAGCGTCAGACCCCGTAGAAAAGATCAAAG
GATCTTCTTGAGATCCTTTTTTTCTGCGCGTAATCTGCTGCTTGCAAACAAAAAAACCACCGCTACCAGC
GGTGGTTTGTTTGCCGGATCAAGAGCTACCAACTCTTTTTCCGAAGGTAACTGGCTTCAGCAGAGCGCAG
ATACCAAATACTGTTCTTCTAGTGTAGCCGTAGTTAGGCCACCACTTCAAGAACTCTGTAGCACCGCCTA
CATACCTCGCTCTGCTAATCCTGTTACCAGTGGCTGCTGCCAGTGGCGATAAGTCGTGTCTTACCGGGTT
GGACTCAAGACGATAGTTACCGGATAAGGCGCAGCGGTCGGGCTGAACGGGGGGTTCGTGCACACAGCCC
AGCTTGGAGCGAACGACCTACACCGAACTGAGATACCTACAGCGTGAGCTATGAGAAAGCGCCACGCTTC
CCGAAGGGAGAAAGGCGGACAGGTATCCGGTAAGCGGCAGGGTCGGAACAGGAGAGCGCACGAGGGAGCT
TCCAGGGGGAAACGCCTGGTATCTTTATAGTCCTGTCGGGTTTCGCCACCTCTGACTTGAGCGTCGATTT
TTGTGATGCTCGTCAGGGGGGCGGAGCCTATGGAAAAACGCCAGCAACGCGGCCTTTTTACGGTTCCTGG
CCTTTTGCTGGCCTTTTGCTCACATGTTCTTTCCTGCGTTATCCCCTGATTCTGTGGATAACCGTATTAC
CGCCATGCATTAGTTATTAATAGTAATCAATTACGGGGTCATTAGTTCATAGCCCATATATGGAGTTCCG
CGTTACATAACTTACGGTAAATGGCCCGCCTGGCTGACCGCCCAACGACCCCCGCCCATTGACGTCAATA
ATGACGTATGTTCCCATAGTAACGCCAATAGGGACTTTCCATTGACGTCAATGGGTGGAGTATTTACGGT
AAACTGCCCACTTGGCAGTACATCAAGTGTATCATATGCCAAGTACGCCCCCTATTGACGTCAATGACGG
TAAATGGCCCGCCTGGCATTATGCCCAGTACATGACCTTATGGGACTTTCCTACTTGGCAGTACATCTAC
GTATTAGTCATCGCTATTACCATGGTGATGCGGTTTTGGCAGTACATCAATGGGCGTGGATAGCGGTTTG
ACTCACGGGGATTTCCAAGTCTCCACCCCATTGACGTCAATGGGAGTTTGTTTTGGCACCAAAATCAACG
GGACTTTCCAAAATGTCGTAACAACTCCGCCCCATTGACGCAAATGGGCGGTAGGCGTGTACGGTGGGAG
GTCTATATAAGCAGAGCTGGTTTAGTGAACCGTCAGATCCGCTAGCGCTACCGGTCGCCACCATGGTGAG
CAAGGGCGAGGAGCTGTTCACCGGGGTGGTGCCCATCCTGGTCGAGCTGGACGGCGACGTAAACGGCCAC
AAGTTCAGCGTGTCCGGCGAGGGCGAGGGCGATGCCACCTACGGCAAGCTGACCCTGAAGTTCATCTGCA
CCACCGGCAAGCTGCCCGTGCCCTGGCCCACCCTCGTGACCACCCTGACCTACGGCGTGCAGTGCTTCAG
CCGCTACCCCGACCACATGAAGCAGCACGACTTCTTCAAGTCCGCCATGCCCGAAGGCTACGTCCAGGAG
CGCACCATCTTCTTCAAGGACGACGGCAACTACAAGACCCGCGCCGAGGTGAAGTTCGAGGGCGACACCC
TGGTGAACCGCATCGAGCTGAAGGGCATCGACTTCAAGGAGGACGGCAACATCCTGGGGCACAAGCTGGA
GTACAACTACAACAGCCACAACGTCTATATCATGGCCGACAAGCAGAAGAACGGCATCAAGGTGAACTTC
AAGATCCGCCACAACATCGAGGACGGCAGCGTGCAGCTCGCCGACCACTACCAGCAGAACACCCCCATCG
GCGACGGCCCCGTGCTGCTGCCCGACAACCACTACCTGAGCACCCAGTCCGCCCTGAGCAAAGACCCCAA
CGAGAAGCGCGATCACATGGTCCTGCTGGAGTTCGTGACCGCCGCCGGGATCACTCTCGGCATGGACGAG
CTGTACAAGTCCGGACTCAGATCTCGAGCTCAAGCTTCGAATTCTATGGCGGACCCGGCGGAGTGCAACA
TCAAAGTGATGTGTCGCTTCAGACCTCTCAACGAATCTGAAGTGAACCGCGGCGATAAGTACGTCGCCAA
ATTCCAGGGAGAAGACACGGTGATGATCGCGTCCAAGCCTTATGCCTTTGATCGTGTGTTCCAGTCAAGC
ACATCTCAAGAGCAAGTATACAACGACTGTGCAAAAAAGATTGTTAAAGATGTTCTTGAGGGCTATAATG
GAACAATATTTGCATATGGACAAACATCATCTGGGAAGACCCACACGATGGAGGGTAAACTTCATGATCC
AGAAGGCATGGGAATTATTCCAAGAATAGTGCAAGATATTTTTAATTATATTTACTCCATGGATGAAAAT
TTGGAATTTCATATTAAGGTTTCATATTTTGAAATATATTTGGATAAGATAAGGGACTTGTTAGATGTTT
CAAAGACTAACCTTTCAGTCCATGAAGACAAAAACCGTGTTCCCTATGTAAAGGGGTGCACAGAACGTTT
CGTGTGTAGTCCAGATGAAGTCATGGATACCATAGATGAAGGGAAATCCAACAGACATGTCGCAGTTACA
AATATGAATGAACATAGCTCTAGGAGTCACAGCATATTTCTTATTAATGTAAAACAAGAGAATACACAAA
CGGAACAGAAACTCAGTGGAAAGCTTTATCTGGTTGATTTAGCTGGCAGTGAGAAGGTTAGTAAGACTGG
GGCTGAAGGTGCTGTGCTGGATGAAGCTAAGAACATCAACAAGTCACTTTCTGCACTTGGAAATGTCATT
TCTGCTTTGGCAGAGGGCAGTACCTATGTTCCTTATCGAGATAGTAAAATGACCAGAATTCTTCAAGATT
CATTAGGTGGCAACTGTAGGACCACTATTGTCATATGCTGCTCTCCATCATCATACAATGAGTCTGAGAC
AAAGTCAACACTCCTCTTTGGTCAAAGGGCCAAAACAATTAAGAACACAGTCTGTGTCAATGTAGAGTTA
ACTGCGGAGCAGTGGAAAAAGAAGTATGAAAAAGAAAAGGAAAAAAATAAAACTCTACGGAACACTATTC
AGTGGCTGGAAAACGAGCTAAACCGTTGGCGTAACGGGGAGACAGTGCCTATTGATGAGCAGTTTGACAA
AGAGAAAGCTAATTTGGAAGCCTTCACAGCGGATAAAGATATTGCTATTACCAGTGATAAACCAGCTGCT
GCAGTCGGAATGGCTGGTAGTTTTACCGATGCTGAAAGAAGAAAGTGTGAAGAAGAACTTGCTAAATTGT
ATAAACAACTTGATGACAAGGATGAAGAGATTAACCAACAAAGCCAATTGGTAGAGAAATTGAAGACACA
AATGCTGGATCAGGAAGAGCTTCTGGCATCAACCAGAAGGGATCAAGATAATATGCAAGCTGAACTGAAT
CGCCTCCAAGCAGAAAATGATGCTTCTAAAGAAGAAGTCAAAGAAGTTTTACAGGCCTTAGAGGAACTGG
CTGTTAATTATGATCAGAAGTCTCAGGAAGTTGAAGACAAAACAAAGGAATATGAATTGCTTAGTGATGA
ATTGAATCAAAAATCTGCAACTTTAGCAAGTATTGATGCTGAGCTTCAGAAGCTGAAGGAAATGACCAAC
CACCAGAAGAAACGAGCAGCTGAAATGATGGCATCATTATTAAAAGACCTTGCAGAAATAGGAATTGCTG
TGGGGAATAACGATGTGAAGCAACCAGAAGGAACTGGTATGATAGATGAAGAGTTTACTGTTGCAAGACT
CTACATTAGCAAAATGAAATCAGAAGTAAAGACCATGGTGAAACGCTGCAAACAGCTAGAAAGCACACAG
ACTGAGAGCAACAAAAAAATGGAAGAAAATGAGAAAGAGTTAGCAGCATGCCAGCTTCGGATCTCCCAAC
ATGAAGCCAAAATCAAGTCACTGACTGAGTACCTTCAGAATGTAGAACAAAAGAAGAGGCAGCTGGAGGA
GTCTGTTGATTCCCTTGGTGAGGAGCTAGTCCAACTCCGAGCACAAGAGAAAGTCCATGAAATGGAAAAA
GAGCACTTGAACAAGGTTCAGACTGCAAATGAAGTCAAGCAAGCTGTTGAGCAGCAGATCCAGAGTCACA
GAGAAACCCACCAAAAACAAATCAGTAGTTTGCGAGATGAAGTGGAGGCAAAGGAAAAGCTAATCACTGA
CCTCCAAGACCAAAACCAGAAGATGGTGTTGGAGCAGGAACGGCTAAGGGTGGAGCATGAGAGGCTGAAG
GCTACAGACCAAGAGAAGAGCAGGAAGCTGCACGAGCTCACGGTTATGCAAGACAGACGAGAACAAGCAA
GACAAGACTTGAAGGGTTTGGAGGAGACCGTGGCAAAAGAACTTCAGACTTTACACAACCTGCGTAAGCT
CTTTGTTCAGGACTTGGCTACCAGGGTGAAAAAGAGCGCCGAGGTCGACTCTGACGACACTGGCGGCAGT
GCTGCACAGAAGCAGAAAATCTCCTTCCTTGAAAACAACCTTGAACAGCTCACCAAAGTGCACAAGCAGT
TGGTACGCGATAATGCAGATCTTCGCTGTGAGCTTCCTAAGTTAGAGAAACGGCTTAGAGCTACTGCAGA
AAGAGTGAAAGCTTTGGAGTCAGCCCTGAAAGAAGCCAAAGAAAATGCATCTCGAGACCGTAAACGCTAT
CAGCAAGAAGTAGACCGGATAAAGGAAGCAGTCAGGTCAAAGAACATGGCCAGAAGGGGACATTCTGCCC
AGATTGCAAAGCCGATCCGTCCTGGACAGCATCCAGCGGCCTCGCCAACTCACCCGGGCACAGTTCGTGG
AGGAGGCTCATTTGTTCAGAACAACCAGCCAGTGGGGCTTCGTGGTGGTGGAGGCAAGCAGTCGTAAGTC
GACGGTACCGCGGGCCCGGGATCCACCGGATCTAGATAACTGATCATAATCAGCCATACCACATTTGTAG
AGGTTTTACTTGCTTTAAAAAACCTCCCACACCTCCCCCTGAACCTGAAACATAAAATGAATGCAATTGT
TGTTGTTAACTTGTTTATTGCAGCTTATAATGGTTACAAATAAAGCAATAGCATCACAAATTTCACAAAT
AAAGCATTTTTTTCACTGCATTCTAGTTGTGGTTTGTCCAAACTCATCAATGTATCTTAACGCGTAAATT
GTAAGCGTTAATATTTTGTTAAAATTCGCGTTAAATTTTTGTTAAATCAGCTCATTTTTTAACCAATAGG
CCGAAATCGGCAAAATCCCTTATAAATCAAAAGAATAGACCGAGATAGGGT
[37 nt withheld, positions 5652-5688]
AAAGAACGTGGACTCCAACGTCAAAGG
[49 nt withheld, positions 5716-5764]
T
[91 nt withheld, positions 5766-5856]
G
[124 nt withheld, positions 5858-5981]
CAGGTGGCACTTTTCGGGGAAATGTGCGCGGAACCCCTATTTGTTTATTTTTCTAAATACATTCAAATAT
GTATCCGCTCATGAGACAATAACCCTGATAAATGCTTCAATAATATTGAAAAAGGAAGAGTCCTGAGGCG
GAAAGAACCAGCTGTGGAATGTGTGTCAGTTAGGGTGTGGAAAGTCCCCAGGCTCCCCAGCAGGCAGAAG
TATGCAAAGCATGCATCTCAATTAGTCAGCAACCAGGTGTGGAAAGTCCCCAGGCTCCCCAGCAGGCAGA
AGTATGCAAAGCATGCATCTCAATTAGTCAGCAACCATAGTCCCGCCCCTAACTCCGCCCATCCCGCCCC
TAACTCCGCCCAGTTCCGCCCATTCTCCGCCCCATGGCTGACTAATTTTTTTTATTTATGCAGAGGCCGA
GGCCGCCTCGGCCTCTGAGCTATTCCAGAAGTAGTGAGGAGGCTTTTTTGGAGGCCTAGGCTTTTGCAAA
GATCGATCAAGAGACAGGATGAGGATCGTTTCGCATGATTGAACAAGATGGATTGCACGCAGGTTCTCCG
GCCGCTTGGGTGGAGAGGCTATTCGGCTATGACTGGGCACAACAGACAATCGGCTGCTCTGATGCCGCCG
TGTTCCGGCTGTCAGCGCAGGGGCGCCCGGTTCTTTTTGTCAAGACCGACCTGTCCGGTGCCCTGAATGA
ACTGCAAGACGAGGCAGCGCGGCTATCGTGGCTGGCCACGACGGGCGTTCCTTGCGCAGCTGTGCTCGAC
GTTGTCACTGAAGCGGGAAGGGACTGGCTGCTATTGGGCGAAGTGCCGGGGCAGGATCTCCTGTCATCTC
ACCTTGCTCCTGCCGAGAAAGTATCCATCATGGCTGATGCAATGCGGCGGCTGCATACGCTTGATCCGGC
TACCTGCCCATTCGACCACCAAGCGAAACATCGCATCGAGCGAGCACGTACTCGGATGGAAGCCGGTCTT
GTCGATCAGGATGATCTGGACGAAGAGCATCAGGGGCTCGCGCCAGCCGAACTGTTCGCCAGGCTCAAGG
CGAGCATGCCCGACGGCGAGGATCTCGTCGTGACCCATGGCGATGCCTGCTTGCCGAATATCATGGTGGA
AAATGGCCGCTTTTCTGGATTCATCGACTGTGGCCGGCTGGGTGTGGCGGACCGCTATCAGGACATAGCG
TTGGCTACCCGTGATATTGCTGAAGAGCTTGGCGGCGAATGGGCTGACCGCTTCCTCGTGCTTTACGGTA
TCGCCGCTCCCGATTCGCAGCGCATCGCCTTCTATCGCCTTCTTGACGAGTTCTTCTGAGCGGGACTCTG
GGGTTCGAAATGACCGACCAAGCGACGCCCAACCTGCCATCACGAGATTTCGATTCCACCGCCGCCTTCT
ATGAAAGGTTGGGCTTCGGAATCGTTTTCCGGGACGCCGGCTGGATGATCCTCCAGCGCGGGGATCTCAT
GCTGGAGTTCTTCGCCCACCCTAGGGGGAGGCTAACTGAAACACGGAAGGAGACAATACCGGAAGGAACC
CGCGCTATGACGGCAATAAAAAGACAGAATAAAACGCACGGTGTTGGGTCGTTTGTTCATAAACGCGGGG
TTCGGTCCCAGGGCTGGCACTCTGTCGAT
